Addgene plasmid #46689: pcDNA3.2 mir-1-1 reporter mir30-2
Depositing lab: David Bartel. Depositing organization: Whitehead Institute for Biomedical Research. Publication: Beyond Secondary Structure: Primary-Sequence Determinants License Pri-miRNA Hairpins for Processing. Auyeung VC, Ulitsky I, McGeary SE, Bartel DP. Cell. 2013 Feb 14;152(4):844-58. doi: 10.1016/j.cell.2013.01.031. PubMed 23415231.
Backbone
  Vector backbone: pcDNA3.2 V5-DEST mir-1-1 reporter
  Backbone manufacturer: Bartel lab (Addgene plasmid# 46646)
  Backbone size w/o insert (bp): 8038
  Vector type: Mammalian Expression, RNAi
  Selectable markers: Neomycin (select with G418)
Growth in bacteria
  Bacterial resistance: Ampicillin, 100 μg/mL
  Growth temperature: 37°C
  Growth strain: DH5alpha
  Copy number: High Copy
Gene/Insert
  Gene/Insert name: mir30-2 (alt name: mir30-2 pri-mRNA)
  Species: H. sapiens (human), Synthetic
  Mutation: see sequence and publication
  Entrez Gene: MIR30A (a.k.a. MIRN30A, mir-30a)
  Promoter: CMV
  Tag / fusion protein: hsa-mir-1-1 (C terminal on insert); V5 (C terminal on backbone)
  Cloning method: Gateway Cloning
  Sequencing primers: 5′ CMV-F; 3′ TK-pA-R
Terms and licenses: Academic/Nonprofit Terms; Industry Terms: Not Available to Industry
How to cite: pcDNA3.2 mir-1-1 reporter mir30-2 was a gift from David Bartel (Addgene plasmid # 46689 ; http://n2t.net/addgene:46689 ; RRID:Addgene_46689)
