[The description below was written by a language model from this plasmid's Addgene catalogue record and pLannotate feature annotations shown in this document.]
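Description:
pcDNA3.2 mir-1-1 reporter mir30-2 is a mammalian expression plasmid for assaying primary microRNA processing. It was made by Gateway recombination into a pcDNA3.2 V5-DEST derivative that already carries a human mir-1-1 hairpin. It replicates in E. coli from a high-copy ColE1/pUC-type origin under ampicillin selection (AmpR with its bla promoter) and also carries an f1 origin. For mammalian cells, an SV40 enhancer/early promoter drives a neomycin phosphotransferase gene, followed by an SV40 polyadenylation signal, allowing G418 selection. The annotated full sequence is 5,992 nt, shorter than the 8,038 bp listed for the backbone without insert. This probably reflects loss of the Gateway destination cassette on recombination, though the record does not say so.

The payload is a single transcription unit driven by the CMV immediate-early enhancer and promoter, with a T7 promoter just downstream. Between the attB1 and attB2 sites sits the insert, a human/synthetic miR-30a pri-miRNA segment made up of the mir-30 precursor hairpin and fragments of its native upstream and downstream flanking sequence. The catalogue notes that this "mir30-2" version carries mutations but defers the details to the sequence and publication. Downstream of attB2 on the same transcript lies the mir-1 precursor, listed in the catalogue as a C-terminal "tag", followed by the backbone's V5 sequence and the HSV TK polyadenylation signal. Because the insert is noncoding, the V5 tag is probably vestigial.

Placing the test hairpin and the mir-1-1 hairpin on one transcript suggests that mir-1-1 acts as an internal reference for normalising processing of the mir-30a variant in transfected cells. This fits the associated study of primary-sequence determinants of pri-miRNA hairpin recognition.
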