Features (pLannotate 1.2.2; 26 found; start..end, strand, type, name):
     36..80      -  misc_feature   bom (fragment): basis of mobility region from pBR322
    235..614     +  enhancer       CMV enhancer: human cytomegalovirus immediate early enhancer
    615..818     +  promoter       CMV promoter: human cytomegalovirus (CMV) immediate early promoter
    814..847     +  LTR            5' LTR (truncated) (fragment): truncated 5' long terminal repeat (LTR) from HIV-1
    863..881     +  promoter       T7 promoter: promoter for bacteriophage T7 RNA polymerase
    911..935     +  protein_bind   attB1: mutant version of attB; recombination site for the Gateway® BP reaction BP Clonase™
    936..983     +  ncRNA          5' miR-30a (fragment): sequence upstream of the 71-nt precursor of the human miR-30a microRNA (Zeng et al., 2002) miRNA
    988..1048    +  ncRNA          mir-30: Accession: RF00131 - mir-30 microRNA precursor
   1055..1105    +  ncRNA          3' miR-30a (fragment): sequence downstream of the 71-nt precursor of the human miR-30a microRNA (Zeng et al., 2002) miRNA
   1108..1128    -  protein_bind   attB2: mutant version of attB; core recombination site for the Gateway® BP reaction BP Clonase™
   1207..1283    +  ncRNA          mir-1: Accession: RF00103 - mir-1 microRNA precursor family
   1482..1523    +  CDS            V5 tag: epitope tag from simian virus 5
   1607..1655    +  polyA_signal   HSV TK poly(A) signal: herpes simplex virus thymidine kinase polyadenylation signal (Cole and Stacy, 1985)
   1746..1762    -  polyA_signal   bGH poly(A) signal (fragment): bovine growth hormone polyadenylation signal
   1857..2285    +  rep_origin     f1 ori (sequence partly withheld): f1 bacteriophage origin of replication; arrow indicates direction of (+) strand synthesis
   2299..2628    +  promoter       SV40 promoter: SV40 enhancer and early promoter
   2695..3486    +  CDS            neo: KKA2_KLEPN - Also known as kan, nptII. Experimental evidence at protein level: Swiss-Prot protein existence level 1. Resistance to kanamycin, neomycin, paromomycin, ribostamycin, butirosin and gentamicin B. From Klebsiella pneumoniae.
   3512..3670    +  CDS            ble (fragment): BLE_KLEPN - Experimental evidence at protein level: Swiss-Prot protein existence level 1. Binding protein with a strong affinity to the bleomycin family of antibiotics. Binds to CL990; an antimitotic-antibiotic compound. From Klebsiella pneumoniae.
   3665..3786    +  polyA_signal   SV40 poly(A) signal: SV40 polyadenylation signal
   3859..3875    -  protein_bind   lac operator: The lac repressor binds to the lac operator to inhibit transcription in E. coli. This inhibition can be relieved by adding lactose or isopropyl-β-D-thiogalactopyranoside (IPTG). lac repressor encoded by lacI
   3883..3913    -  promoter       lac promoter: promoter for the E. coli lac operon
   3928..3949    -  protein_bind   CAP binding site: CAP binding activates transcription in the presence of cAMP. E. coli catabolite activator protein
   3962..4054    -  CDS            lacI (fragment): lac repressor; lacI; The lac repressor binds to the lac operator to inhibit transcription in E. coli. This inhibition can be relieved by adding lactose or isopropyl-β-D-thiogalactopyranoside (IPTG).
   4237..4825    -  rep_origin     ori: high-copy-number ColE1/pMB1/pBR322/pUC origin of replication
   4996..5856    -  CDS            AmpR: β-lactamase; bla; confers resistance to ampicillin, carbenicillin, and related antibiotics
   5857..5961    -  promoter       AmpR promoter: bla
>Addgene plasmid #46689 | pcDNA3.2 mir-1-1 reporter mir30-2 | depositor full sequence | sequence record 117396 | pcDNA3.2 mir-1-1 reporter mir30-2 sequence 5992 bps
GACGGATCGGGAGATCTCCCGATCCCCTATGGTCGACTCTCAGTACAATCTGCTCTGATGCCGCATAGTT
AAGCCAGTATCTGCTCCCTGCTTGTGTGTTGGAGGTCGCTGAGTAGTGCGCGAGCAAAATTTAAGCTACA
ACAAGGCAAGGCTTGACCGACAATTGCATGAAGAATCTGCTTAGGGTTAGGCGTTTTGCGCTGCTTCGCG
ATGTACGGGCCAGATATACGCGTTGACATTGATTATTGACTAGTTATTAATAGTAATCAATTACGGGGTC
ATTAGTTCATAGCCCATATATGGAGTTCCGCGTTACATAACTTACGGTAAATGGCCCGCCTGGCTGACCG
CCCAACGACCCCCGCCCATTGACGTCAATAATGACGTATGTTCCCATAGTAACGCCAATAGGGACTTTCC
ATTGACGTCAATGGGTGGACTATTTACGGTAAACTGCCCACTTGGCAGTACATCAAGTGTATCATATGCC
AAGTACGCCCCCTATTGACGTCAATGACGGTAAATGGCCCGCCTGGCATTATGCCCAGTACATGACCTTA
TGGGACTTTCCTACTTGGCAGTACATCTACGTATTAGTCATCGCTATTACCATGGTGATGCGGTTTTGGC
AGTACATCAATGGGCGTGGATAGCGGTTTGACTCACGGGGATTTCCAAGTCTCCACCCCATTGACGTCAA
TGGGAGTTTGTTTTGGCACCAAAATCAACGGGACTTTCCAAAATGTCGTAACAACTCCGCCCCATTGACG
CAAATGGGCGGTAGGCGTGTACGGTGGGAGGTCTATATAAGCAGAGCTCTCTGGCTAACTAGAGAACCCA
CTGCTTACTGGCTTATCGAAATTAATACGACTCACTATAGGGAGACCCAAGCTGGCTAGTTAAGCTATCA
ACAAGTTTGTACAAAAAAGCAGGCTGGTTAACCCAACAGAAGGCTAAAGAAGGTATATTGCTGTAGACAG
TGAGCGACTGTAAACATCCTCGACTGGAAGCTGTGAAGCCACAGATGGGCTTTCAGTCGGATGTTTGCAG
CTGCCTACTGCCTCGGACTTCAAGGGGCTACTTTAGGAGCAATTATCTTGTTTACCCCAGCTTTCTTGTA
CAAAGTGGTTGATCTAGAGGGCCCGCAGTGGGGTCAGCTTCTACCGGGGCGGCGTCCCGGGGTCTTGGAA
CTGCATGCAGACTGCCTGCTTGGGAAACATACTTCTTTATATGCCCATATGGACCTGCTAAGCTATGGAA
TGTAAAGAAGTATGTATCTCAGGCCGGGACCTCTCTCGCCGCACTGAGGGGCACTCCACACCACGGGGGC
CGCCGCGGCCGACAGCCAGCCAGGCGGCTGTGGTGGGGGTGAGGCTGGGGCGGCAGGCTGCCTGGGCGTT
GGTGGACGGTCGTGTCCCCGCCAGCATTGTTCTGTCACTTTGCCTGTGTCAGCAGGTGGAAGTGCTCACC
AGACATTCGAAGGTAAGCCTATCCCTAACCCTCTCCTCGGTCTCGATTCTACGCGTACCGGTTAGTAATG
AGTTTAAACGGGGGAGGCTAACTGAAACACGGAAGGAGACAATACCGGAAGGAACCCGCGCTATGACGGC
AATAAAAAGACAGAATAAAACGCACGGGTGTTGGGTCGTTTGTTCATAAACGCGGGGTTCGGTCCCAGGG
CTGGCACTCTGTCGATACCCCACCGAGACCCCATTGGGGCCAATACGCCCGCGTTTCTTCCTTTTCCCCA
CCCCACCCCCCAAGTTCGGGTGAAGGCCCAGGGCTCGCAGCCAACGTCGGGGCGGCAGGCCCTGCCATAG
CAGATCTGCGCAGCTGGGGCTCTAGGGGGTATCCCC
[124 nt withheld, positions 1857-1980]
C
[32 nt withheld, positions 1982-2013]
CA
[57 nt withheld, positions 2016-2072]
A
[49 nt withheld, positions 2074-2122]
CCTTTGACGTTGGAGTCCACGTTCTTT
[37 nt withheld, positions 2150-2186]
ACCCTATCTCGGTCTATTCTTTTGATTTATAAGGGATTTTGGGGATTTCGGCCTATTGGTTAAAAAATGA
GCTGATTTAACAAAAATTTAACGCGAATTAATTCTGTGGAATGTGTGTCAGTTAGGGTGTGGAAAGTCCC
CAGGCTCCCCAGCAGGCAGAAGTATGCAAAGCATGCATCTCAATTAGTCAGCAACCAGGTGTGGAAAGTC
CCCAGGCTCCCCAGCAGGCAGAAGTATGCAAAGCATGCATCTCAATTAGTCAGCAACCATAGTCCCGCCC
CTAACTCCGCCCATCCCGCCCCTAACTCCGCCCAGTTCCGCCCATTCTCCGCCCCATGGCTGACTAATTT
TTTTTATTTATGCAGAGGCCGAGGCCGCCTCTGCCTCTGAGCTATTCCAGAAGTAGTGAGGAGGCTTTTT
TGGAGGCCTAGGCTTTTGCAAAAAGCTCCCGGGAGCTTGTATATCCATTTTCGGATCTGATCAAGAGACA
GGATGAGGATCGTTTCGCATGATTGAACAAGATGGATTGCACGCAGGTTCTCCGGCCGCTTGGGTGGAGA
GGCTATTCGGCTATGACTGGGCACAACAGACAATCGGCTGCTCTGATGCCGCCGTGTTCCGGCTGTCAGC
GCAGGGGCGCCCGGTTCTTTTTGTCAAGACCGACCTGTCCGGTGCCCTGAATGAACTGCAGGACGAGGCA
GCGCGGCTATCGTGGCTGGCCACGACGGGCGTTCCTTGCGCAGCTGTGCTCGACGTTGTCACTGAAGCGG
GAAGGGACTGGCTGCTATTGGGCGAAGTGCCGGGGCAGGATCTCCTGTCATCTCACCTTGCTCCTGCCGA
GAAAGTATCCATCATGGCTGATGCAATGCGGCGGCTGCATACGCTTGATCCGGCTACCTGCCCATTCGAC
CACCAAGCGAAACATCGCATCGAGCGAGCACGTACTCGGATGGAAGCCGGTCTTGTCGATCAGGATGATC
TGGACGAAGAGCATCAGGGGCTCGCGCCAGCCGAACTGTTCGCCAGGCTCAAGGCGCGCATGCCCGACGG
CGAGGATCTCGTCGTGACCCATGGCGATGCCTGCTTGCCGAATATCATGGTGGAAAATGGCCGCTTTTCT
GGATTCATCGACTGTGGCCGGCTGGGTGTGGCGGACCGCTATCAGGACATAGCGTTGGCTACCCGTGATA
TTGCTGAAGAGCTTGGCGGCGAATGGGCTGACCGCTTCCTCGTGCTTTACGGTATCGCCGCTCCCGATTC
GCAGCGCATCGCCTTCTATCGCCTTCTTGACGAGTTCTTCTGAGCGGGACTCTGGGGTTCGCGAAATGAC
CGACCAAGCGACGCCCAACCTGCCATCACGAGATTTCGATTCCACCGCCGCCTTCTATGAAAGGTTGGGC
TTCGGAATCGTTTTCCGGGACGCCGGCTGGATGATCCTCCAGCGCGGGGATCTCATGCTGGAGTTCTTCG
CCCACCCCAACTTGTTTATTGCAGCTTATAATGGTTACAAATAAAGCAATAGCATCACAAATTTCACAAA
TAAAGCATTTTTTTCACTGCATTCTAGTTGTGGTTTGTCCAAACTCATCAATGTATCTTATCATGTCTGT
ATACCGTCGACCTCTAGCTAGAGCTTGGCGTAATCATGGTCATAGCTGTTTCCTGTGTGAAATTGTTATC
CGCTCACAATTCCACACAACATACGAGCCGGAAGCATAAAGTGTAAAGCCTGGGGTGCCTAATGAGTGAG
CTAACTCACATTAATTGCGTTGCGCTCACTGCCCGCTTTCCAGTCGGGAAACCTGTCGTGCCAGCTGCAT
TAATGAATCGGCCAACGCGCGGGGAGAGGCGGTTTGCGTATTGGGCGCTCTTCCGCTTCCTCGCTCACTG
ACTCGCTGCGCTCGGTCGTTCGGCTGCGGCGAGCGGTATCAGCTCACTCAAAGGCGGTAATACGGTTATC
CACAGAATCAGGGGATAACGCAGGAAAGAACATGTGAGCAAAAGGCCAGCAAAAGGCCAGGAACCGTAAA
AAGGCCGCGTTGCTGGCGTTTTTCCATAGGCTCCGCCCCCCTGACGAGCATCACAAAAATCGACGCTCAA
GTCAGAGGTGGCGAAACCCGACAGGACTATAAAGATACCAGGCGTTTCCCCCTGGAAGCTCCCTCGTGCG
CTCTCCTGTTCCGACCCTGCCGCTTACCGGATACCTGTCCGCCTTTCTCCCTTCGGGAAGCGTGGCGCTT
TCTCAATGCTCACGCTGTAGGTATCTCAGTTCGGTGTAGGTCGTTCGCTCCAAGCTGGGCTGTGTGCACG
AACCCCCCGTTCAGCCCGACCGCTGCGCCTTATCCGGTAACTATCGTCTTGAGTCCAACCCGGTAAGACA
CGACTTATCGCCACTGGCAGCAGCCACTGGTAACAGGATTAGCAGAGCGAGGTATGTAGGCGGTGCTACA
GAGTTCTTGAAGTGGTGGCCTAACTACGGCTACACTAGAAGGACAGTATTTGGTATCTGCGCTCTGCTGA
AGCCAGTTACCTTCGGAAAAAGAGTTGGTAGCTCTTGATCCGGCAAACAAACCACCGCTGGTAGCGGTGG
TTTTTTTGTTTGCAAGCAGCAGATTACGCGCAGAAAAAAAGGATCTCAAGAAGATCCTTTGATCTTTTCT
ACGGGGTCTGACGCTCAGTGGAACGAAAACTCACGTTAAGGGATTTTGGTCATGAGATTATCAAAAAGGA
TCTTCACCTAGATCCTTTTAAATTAAAAATGAAGTTTTAAATCAATCTAAAGTATATATGAGTAAACTTG
GTCTGACAGTTACCAATGCTTAATCAGTGAGGCACCTATCTCAGCGATCTGTCTATTTCGTTCATCCATA
GTTGCCTGACTCCCCGTCGTGTAGATAACTACGATACGGGAGGGCTTACCATCTGGCCCCAGTGCTGCAA
TGATACCGCGAGACCCACGCTCACCGGCTCCAGATTTATCAGCAATAAACCAGCCAGCCGGAAGGGCCGA
GCGCAGAAGTGGTCCTGCAACTTTATCCGCCTCCATCCAGTCTATTAATTGTTGCCGGGAAGCTAGAGTA
AGTAGTTCGCCAGTTAATAGTTTGCGCAACGTTGTTGCCATTGCTACAGGCATCGTGGTGTCACGCTCGT
CGTTTGGTATGGCTTCATTCAGCTCCGGTTCCCAACGATCAAGGCGAGTTACATGATCCCCCATGTTGTG
CAAAAAAGCGGTTAGCTCCTTCGGTCCTCCGATCGTTGTCAGAAGTAAGTTGGCCGCAGTGTTATCACTC
ATGGTTATGGCAGCACTGCATAATTCTCTTACTGTCATGCCATCCGTAAGATGCTTTTCTGTGACTGGTG
AGTACTCAACCAAGTCATTCTGAGAATAGTGTATGCGGCGACCGAGTTGCTCTTGCCCGGCGTCAATACG
GGATAATACCGCGCCACATAGCAGAACTTTAAAAGTGCTCATCATTGGAAAACGTTCTTCGGGGCGAAAA
CTCTCAAGGATCTTACCGCTGTTGAGATCCAGTTCGATGTAACCCACTCGTGCACCCAACTGATCTTCAG
CATCTTTTACTTTCACCAGCGTTTCTGGGTGAGCAAAAACAGGAAGGCAAAATGCCGCAAAAAAGGGAAT
AAGGGCGACACGGAAATGTTGAATACTCATACTCTTCCTTTTTCAATATTATTGAAGCATTTATCAGGGT
TATTGTCTCATGAGCGGATACATATTTGAATGTATTTAGAAAAATAAACAAATAGGGGTTCCGCGCACAT
TTCCCCGAAAAGTGCCACCTGACGTC
