>Addgene plasmid #46689 | pcDNA3.2 mir-1-1 reporter mir30-2 | addgene partial sequence | sequence record 73975 | CMV-F 5'-CGCAAATGGGCGGTAGGCGTG-3'
GCAGAGCTCTCTGGCTAACTAGAGAACCCACTGCTTACTGGCTTATCGAAATTAATACGACTCACTATAG
GGAGACCCAAGCTGGCTAGTTAAGCTATCAACAAGTTTGTACAAAAAAGCAGGCTGGTTAACCCAACAGA
AGGCTAAAGAAGGTATATTGCTGTAGACAGTGAGCGACTGTAAACATCCTCGACTGGAAGCTGTGAAGCC
ACAGATGGGCTTTCAGTCGGATGTTTGCAGCTGCCTACTGCCTCGGACTTCAAGGGGCTACTTTAGGAGC
AATTATCTTGTTTACCCCAGCTTTCTTGTACAAAGTGGTTGATCTAGAGGGCCCGCAGTGGGGTCAGCTT
CTACCGGGGCGGCGTCCCGGGGTCTTGGAACTGCATGCAGACTGCCTGCTTGGGAAACATACTTCTTTAT
ATGCCCATATGGACCTGCTAAGCTATGGAATGTAAAGAAGTATGTATCTCAGGCCGGGACCTCTCTCGCC
GCACTGAGGGGCACTCCACACCACGGGGGCCGCCGCGGCCGACAGCCAGCCAGGCGGCTGTGGTGGGGGT
GAGGCTGGGGCGGCAGGCTGCCTGGGCGTTGGTGGACGGTCGTGTCCCCGCCAGCATTGTTCTGTCACTT
TGCCTGTGTCAGCAGGTGGAAGTGCTCACCAGACATTCGAAGGTAAGCCTATCCCTAACCCTCTCCTCGG
TCTCGATTCTACGCGTACCGGTTAGTAATGAGTTTAAACGGGGGAGGCTAACTGAAACACGGAAGGAGAC
AATACCGGAAGGAACCCGCGCTATGACGGCAATAAAAAGACAGAATAAAACGCACGGGTGTTGGGTCGTT
TGTTCATAAACGCGGGGTTCGGTCCCAGGGCTGGCACTCTGTCGATACCCCACCGAGACCCCATTGGGGC
CAATACGCCCGCGTTTCTTCCTTTTCCCCACCCCACCCCCCAAGTTC
